Addgene plasmid #75989: MASTL gRNA (BRDN0001148591)
Purpose: 3rd generation lentiviral gRNA plasmid targeting human MASTL
Depositing lab: John Doench & David Root. Depositing organization: Broad Institute. Publication: Optimized sgRNA design to maximize activity and minimize off-target effects of CRISPR-Cas9. Doench JG, Fusi N, Sullender M, Hegde M, Vaimberg EW, Donovan KF, Smith I, Tothova Z, Wilen C, Orchard R, Virgin HW, Listgarten J, Root DE. Nat Biotechnol. 2016 Jan 18. doi: 10.1038/nbt.3437. PubMed 26780180.
Backbone
  Vector backbone: lentiGuide-Puro
  Backbone manufacturer: Zhang Lab (Addgene plasmid # 52963)
  Vector type: Mammalian Expression, Lentiviral, CRISPR
  Selectable markers: Puromycin
Growth in bacteria
  Bacterial resistance: Ampicillin, 100 μg/mL
  Growth temperature: 37°C
  Growth strain: DH5alpha
  Copy number: High Copy
Gene/Insert
  Gene/Insert name: MASTL (alt name: MASTL)
  gRNA/shRNA sequence: GAAGGTGTGGGATTGACTAC
  Species: H. sapiens (human)
  Entrez Gene: MASTL (a.k.a. GREATWALL, GW, GWL, MAST-L, THC2)
  Promoter: hU6
  Cloning method: Unknown
  Sequencing primers: 5′ U6-F; 3′ pS2-R
Terms and licenses: Academic/Nonprofit Terms; Industry Terms: Not Available to Industry
Depositor comments: The gRNA was designed to target a Genbank reference sequence which has since been removed from the database. Note that this plasmid does NOT contain Cas9. It should be used in conjunction with lentiCas9-Blast (Addgene #52962) or otherwise with cell lines already expressing Cas9. Browse the full kinome gRNA library at http://www.addgene.org/pooled-library/broadgpp-human-kinome/ or visit http://www.broadinstitute.org/rnai/public/ for detailed protocols and information.
How to cite: MASTL gRNA (BRDN0001148591) was a gift from John Doench & David Root (Addgene plasmid # 75989 ; http://n2t.net/addgene:75989 ; RRID:Addgene_75989)
