[The description below was written by a language model from this plasmid's Addgene catalogue record and pLannotate feature annotations shown in this document.]
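Description:
MASTL gRNA (BRDN0001148591) is a third-generation lentiviral CRISPR guide plasmid built on the lentiGuide-Puro backbone. It carries a single guide RNA directed against human MASTL, the gene also known as Greatwall kinase. The 8.3 kb plasmid is propagated in E. coli through a high-copy ColE1/pUC-type origin with ampicillin selection (AmpR). It also retains an f1 origin, an SV40 origin and remnants of a lac/T7/T3 cloning region from the parental vector.

The lentiviral transfer cassette begins with an RSV promoter fused to a truncated HIV-1 5' LTR. This arrangement makes genomic RNA production Tat-independent, as is typical of third-generation systems. The LTR is followed by the Ψ packaging signal with a partial gag sequence and by the Rev response element for Rev-dependent nuclear export. Within the provirus, a human U6 RNA polymerase III promoter drives the MASTL-specific spacer joined to the Streptococcus pyogenes Cas9 guide scaffold. A cPPT/CTS element, which aids nuclear import of the viral genome, lies downstream. It is followed by an EF-1α core promoter with intron A driving puromycin N-acetyltransferase, which allows selection of transduced mammalian cells. A WPRE enhances transcript expression, and a self-inactivating ΔU3 3' LTR with an SV40 polyadenylation signal closes the cassette.

The plasmid does not encode Cas9, so it must be paired with a separate Cas9 vector or used in cells that already express Cas9 to knock out MASTL. It belongs to a human kinome gRNA collection associated with optimized sgRNA design rules. The depositor notes that the guide was designed against a GenBank reference sequence that has since been withdrawn.
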