Features (pLannotate 1.2.2; 29 found; start..end, strand, type, name):
     14..80      +  CDS            small t antigen (fragment): SV40 (simian virus 40) small t antigen
    106..317     +  promoter       EF-1α core promoter: core promoter for human elongation factor EF-1α
    318..1256    +  intron         EF-1α intron A: intron upstream of the start codon of human EF-1α
   1278..1877    +  CDS            PuroR (fragment): puromycin N-acetyltransferase; pac from Streptomyces; confers resistance to puromycin
   1893..2481    +  misc_feature   WPRE: woodchuck hepatitis virus posttranscriptional regulatory element
   2532..2551    +  misc_feature   cPPT/CTS (fragment): central polypurine tract and central termination sequence of HIV-1
   2553..2786    +  LTR            3' LTR (ΔU3): self-inactivating 3' long terminal repeat (LTR) from HIV-1
   2864..2985    +  polyA_signal   SV40 poly(A) signal: SV40 polyadenylation signal
   3025..3160    +  rep_origin     SV40 ori: SV40 origin of replication
   3181..3199    -  promoter       T7 promoter: promoter for bacteriophage T7 RNA polymerase
   3207..3362    +  CDS            lacZα (fragment): LacZα fragment of β-galactosidase; lacZ fragment
   3367..3795    +  rep_origin     f1 ori (sequence partly withheld): f1 bacteriophage origin of replication; arrow indicates direction of (+) strand synthesis
   3848..3952    +  promoter       AmpR promoter: bla
   3953..4813    +  CDS            AmpR: β-lactamase; bla; confers resistance to ampicillin, carbenicillin, and related antibiotics
   4984..5572    +  rep_origin     ori: high-copy-number ColE1/pMB1/pBR322/pUC origin of replication
   5755..5847    +  CDS            lacI (fragment): lac repressor; lacI; The lac repressor binds to the lac operator to inhibit transcription in E. coli. This inhibition can be relieved by adding lactose or isopropyl-β-D-thiogalactopyranoside (IPTG).
   5860..5881    +  protein_bind   CAP binding site: CAP binding activates transcription in the presence of cAMP. E. coli catabolite activator protein
   5896..5926    +  promoter       lac promoter: promoter for the E. coli lac operon
   5934..5950    +  protein_bind   lac operator: The lac repressor binds to the lac operator to inhibit transcription in E. coli. This inhibition can be relieved by adding lactose or isopropyl-β-D-thiogalactopyranoside (IPTG). lac repressor encoded by lacI
   5995..6013    +  promoter       T3 promoter: promoter for bacteriophage T3 RNA polymerase
   6041..6267    +  promoter       RSV promoter: Rous sarcoma virus enhancer/promoter
   6268..6448    +  LTR            5' LTR (truncated): truncated 5' long terminal repeat (LTR) from HIV-1
   6495..6620    +  misc_feature   HIV-1 Ψ: packaging signal of human immunodeficiency virus type 1
   6604..6967    +  CDS            HIV-1 gag (fragment): gag protein from human immunodeficiency virus 1; gag
   7113..7346    +  misc_feature   RRE: The Rev response element (RRE) of HIV-1 allows for Rev-dependent mRNA export from the nucleus to the cytoplasm.
   7723..7749    +  CDS            Rev (fragment): human immunodeficiency virus 1 (HIV-1) Rev protein; rev; enhances nuclear export of unspliced and incompletely spliced viral mRNAs
   7753..7993    +  promoter       U6 promoter: RNA polymerase III promoter for human U6 snRNA
   8023..8098    +  misc_RNA       gRNA scaffold: guide RNA scaffold for the Streptococcus pyogenes CRISPR/Cas9 system
   8154..8271    +  misc_feature   cPPT/CTS: central polypurine tract and central termination sequence of HIV-1
>Addgene plasmid #75989 | MASTL gRNA (BRDN0001148591) | addgene full sequence | sequence record 184966 | Addgene Assembled Sequence
CCCGGGTGCAAAGATGGATAAAGTTTTAAACAGAGAGGAATCTTTGCAGCTAATGGACCTTCTAGGTCTT
GAAAGGAGTGGGAATTGGCTCCGGTGCCCGTCAGTGGGCAGAGCGCACATCGCCCACAGTCCCCGAGAAG
TTGGGGGGAGGGGTCGGCAATTGATCCGGTGCCTAGAGAAGGTGGCGCGGGGTAAACTGGGAAAGTGATG
TCGTGTACTGGCTCCGCCTTTTTCCCGAGGGTGGGGGAGAACCGTATATAAGTGCAGTAGTCGCCGTGAA
CGTTCTTTTTCGCAACGGGTTTGCCGCCAGAACACAGGTAAGTGCCGTGTGTGGTTCCCGCGGGCCTGGC
CTCTTTACGGGTTATGGCCCTTGCGTGCCTTGAATTACTTCCACCTGGCTGCAGTACGTGATTCTTGATC
CCGAGCTTCGGGTTGGAAGTGGGTGGGAGAGTTCGAGGCCTTGCGCTTAAGGAGCCCCTTCGCCTCGTGC
TTGAGTTGAGGCCTGGCCTGGGCGCTGGGGCCGCCGCGTGCGAATCTGGTGGCACCTTCGCGCCTGTCTC
GCTGCTTTCGATAAGTCTCTAGCCATTTAAAATTTTTGATGACCTGCTGCGACGCTTTTTTTCTGGCAAG
ATAGTCTTGTAAATGCGGGCCAAGATCTGCACACTGGTATTTCGGTTTTTGGGGCCGCGGGCGGCGACGG
GGCCCGTGCGTCCCAGCGCACATGTTCGGCGAGGCGGGGCCTGCGAGCGCGGCCACCGAGAATCGGACGG
GGGTAGTCTCAAGCTGGCCGGCCTGCTCTGGTGCCTGGCCTCGCGCCGCCGTGTATCGCCCCGCCCTGGG
CGGCAAGGCTGGCCCGGTCGGCACCAGTTGCGTGAGCGGAAAGATGGCCGCTTCCCGGCCCTGCTGCAGG
GAGCTCAAAATGGAGGACGCGGCGCTCGGGAGAGCGGGCGGGTGAGTCACCCACACAAAGGAAAAGGGCC
TTTCCGTCCTCAGCCGTCGCTTCATGTGACTCCACGGAGTACCGGGCGCCGTCCAGGCACCTCGATTAGT
TCTCGAGCTTTTGGAGTACGTCGTCTTTAGGTTGGGGGGAGGGGTTTTATGCGATGGAGTTTCCCCACAC
TGAGTGGGTGGAGACTGAAGTTAGGCCAGCTTGGCACTTGATGTAATTCTCCTTGGAATTTGCCCTTTTT
GAGTTTGGATCTTGGTTCATTCTCAAGCCTCAGACAGTGGTTCAAAGTTTTTTTCTTCCATTTCAGGTGT
CGTGACGTACGGCCACCATGACCGAGTACAAGCCCACGGTGCGCCTCGCCACCCGCGACGACGTCCCCAG
GGCCGTACGCACCCTCGCCGCCGCGTTCGCCGACTACCCCGCCACGCGCCACACCGTCGATCCGGACCGC
CACATCGAGCGGGTCACCGAGCTGCAAGAACTCTTCCTCACGCGCGTCGGGCTCGACATCGGCAAGGTGT
GGGTCGCGGACGACGGCGCCGCCGTGGCGGTCTGGACCACGCCGGAGAGCGTCGAAGCGGGGGCGGTGTT
CGCCGAGATCGGCCCGCGCATGGCCGAGTTGAGCGGTTCCCGGCTGGCCGCGCAGCAACAGATGGAAGGC
CTCCTGGCGCCGCACCGGCCCAAGGAGCCCGCGTGGTTCCTGGCCACCGTCGGAGTCTCGCCCGACCACC
AGGGCAAGGGTCTGGGCAGCGCCGTCGTGCTCCCCGGAGTGGAGGCGGCCGAGCGCGCCGGGGTGCCCGC
CTTCCTGGAGACCTCCGCGCCCCGCAACCTCCCCTTCTACGAGCGGCTCGGCTTCACCGTCACCGCCGAC
GTCGAGGTGCCCGAAGGACCGCGCACCTGGTGCATGACCCGCAAGCCCGGTGCCTGAACGCGTTAAGTCG
ACAATCAACCTCTGGATTACAAAATTTGTGAAAGATTGACTGGTATTCTTAACTATGTTGCTCCTTTTAC
GCTATGTGGATACGCTGCTTTAATGCCTTTGTATCATGCTATTGCTTCCCGTATGGCTTTCATTTTCTCC
TCCTTGTATAAATCCTGGTTGCTGTCTCTTTATGAGGAGTTGTGGCCCGTTGTCAGGCAACGTGGCGTGG
TGTGCACTGTGTTTGCTGACGCAACCCCCACTGGTTGGGGCATTGCCACCACCTGTCAGCTCCTTTCCGG
GACTTTCGCTTTCCCCCTCCCTATTGCCACGGCGGAACTCATCGCCGCCTGCCTTGCCCGCTGCTGGACA
GGGGCTCGGCTGTTGGGCACTGACAATTCCGTGGTGTTGTCGGGGAAATCATCGTCCTTTCCTTGGCTGC
TCGCCTGTGTTGCCACCTGGATTCTGCGCGGGACGTCCTTCTGCTACGTCCCTTCGGCCCTCAATCCAGC
GGACCTTCCTTCCCGCGGCCTGCTGCCGGCTCTGCGGCCTCTTCCGCGTCTTCGCCTTCGCCCTCAGACG
AGTCGGATCTCCCTTTGGGCCGCCTCCCCGCGTCGACTTTAAGACCAATGACTTACAAGGCAGCTGTAGA
TCTTAGCCACTTTTTAAAAGAAAAGGGGGGACTGGAAGGGCTAATTCACTCCCAACGAAGACAAGATCTG
CTTTTTGCTTGTACTGGGTCTCTCTGGTTAGACCAGATCTGAGCCTGGGAGCTCTCTGGCTAACTAGGGA
ACCCACTGCTTAAGCCTCAATAAAGCTTGCCTTGAGTGCTTCAAGTAGTGTGTGCCCGTCTGTTGTGTGA
CTCTGGTAACTAGAGATCCCTCAGACCCTTTTAGTCAGTGTGGAAAATCTCTAGCAGTACGTATAGTAGT
TCATGTCATCTTATTATTCAGTATTTATAACTTGCAAAGAAATGAATATCAGAGAGTGAGAGGAACTTGT
TTATTGCAGCTTATAATGGTTACAAATAAAGCAATAGCATCACAAATTTCACAAATAAAGCATTTTTTTC
ACTGCATTCTAGTTGTGGTTTGTCCAAACTCATCAATGTATCTTATCATGTCTGGCTCTAGCTATCCCGC
CCCTAACTCCGCCCATCCCGCCCCTAACTCCGCCCAGTTCCGCCCATTCTCCGCCCCATGGCTGACTAAT
TTTTTTTATTTATGCAGAGGCCGAGGCCGCCTCGGCCTCTGAGCTATTCCAGAAGTAGTGAGGAGGCTTT
TTTGGAGGCCTAGGGACGTACCCAATTCGCCCTATAGTGAGTCGTATTACGCGCGCTCACTGGCCGTCGT
TTTACAACGTCGTGACTGGGAAAACCCTGGCGTTACCCAACTTAATCGCCTTGCAGCACATCCCCCTTTC
GCCAGCTGGCGTAATAGCGAAGAGGCCCGCACCGATCGCCCTTCCCAACAGTTGCGCAGCCTGAATGGCG
AATGGG
[124 nt withheld, positions 3367-3490]
C
[91 nt withheld, positions 3492-3582]
A
[49 nt withheld, positions 3584-3632]
CCTTTGACGTTGGAGTCCACGTTCTTT
[37 nt withheld, positions 3660-3696]
ACCCTATCTCGGTCTATTCTTTTGATTTATAAGGGATTTTGCCGATTTCGGCCTATTGGTTAAAAAATGA
GCTGATTTAACAAAAATTTAACGCGAATTTTAACAAAATATTAACGCTTACAATTTAGGTGGCACTTTTC
GGGGAAATGTGCGCGGAACCCCTATTTGTTTATTTTTCTAAATACATTCAAATATGTATCCGCTCATGAG
ACAATAACCCTGATAAATGCTTCAATAATATTGAAAAAGGAAGAGTATGAGTATTCAACATTTCCGTGTC
GCCCTTATTCCCTTTTTTGCGGCATTTTGCCTTCCTGTTTTTGCTCACCCAGAAACGCTGGTGAAAGTAA
AAGATGCTGAAGATCAGTTGGGTGCACGAGTGGGTTACATCGAACTGGATCTCAACAGCGGTAAGATCCT
TGAGAGTTTTCGCCCCGAAGAACGTTTTCCAATGATGAGCACTTTTAAAGTTCTGCTATGTGGCGCGGTA
TTATCCCGTATTGACGCCGGGCAAGAGCAACTCGGTCGCCGCATACACTATTCTCAGAATGACTTGGTTG
AGTACTCACCAGTCACAGAAAAGCATCTTACGGATGGCATGACAGTAAGAGAATTATGCAGTGCTGCCAT
AACCATGAGTGATAACACTGCGGCCAACTTACTTCTGACAACGATCGGAGGACCGAAGGAGCTAACCGCT
TTTTTGCACAACATGGGGGATCATGTAACTCGCCTTGATCGTTGGGAACCGGAGCTGAATGAAGCCATAC
CAAACGACGAGCGTGACACCACGATGCCTGTAGCAATGGCAACAACGTTGCGCAAACTATTAACTGGCGA
ACTACTTACTCTAGCTTCCCGGCAACAATTAATAGACTGGATGGAGGCGGATAAAGTTGCAGGACCACTT
CTGCGCTCGGCCCTTCCGGCTGGCTGGTTTATTGCTGATAAATCTGGAGCCGGTGAGCGTGGGTCTCGCG
GTATCATTGCAGCACTGGGGCCAGATGGTAAGCCCTCCCGTATCGTAGTTATCTACACGACGGGGAGTCA
GGCAACTATGGATGAACGAAATAGACAGATCGCTGAGATAGGTGCCTCACTGATTAAGCATTGGTAACTG
TCAGACCAAGTTTACTCATATATACTTTAGATTGATTTAAAACTTCATTTTTAATTTAAAAGGATCTAGG
TGAAGATCCTTTTTGATAATCTCATGACCAAAATCCCTTAACGTGAGTTTTCGTTCCACTGAGCGTCAGA
CCCCGTAGAAAAGATCAAAGGATCTTCTTGAGATCCTTTTTTTCTGCGCGTAATCTGCTGCTTGCAAACA
AAAAAACCACCGCTACCAGCGGTGGTTTGTTTGCCGGATCAAGAGCTACCAACTCTTTTTCCGAAGGTAA
CTGGCTTCAGCAGAGCGCAGATACCAAATACTGTTCTTCTAGTGTAGCCGTAGTTAGGCCACCACTTCAA
GAACTCTGTAGCACCGCCTACATACCTCGCTCTGCTAATCCTGTTACCAGTGGCTGCTGCCAGTGGCGAT
AAGTCGTGTCTTACCGGGTTGGACTCAAGACGATAGTTACCGGATAAGGCGCAGCGGTCGGGCTGAACGG
GGGGTTCGTGCACACAGCCCAGCTTGGAGCGAACGACCTACACCGAACTGAGATACCTACAGCGTGAGCT
ATGAGAAAGCGCCACGCTTCCCGAAGGGAGAAAGGCGGACAGGTATCCGGTAAGCGGCAGGGTCGGAACA
GGAGAGCGCACGAGGGAGCTTCCAGGGGGAAACGCCTGGTATCTTTATAGTCCTGTCGGGTTTCGCCACC
TCTGACTTGAGCGTCGATTTTTGTGATGCTCGTCAGGGGGGCGGAGCCTATGGAAAAACGCCAGCAACGC
GGCCTTTTTACGGTTCCTGGCCTTTTGCTGGCCTTTTGCTCACATGTTCTTTCCTGCGTTATCCCCTGAT
TCTGTGGATAACCGTATTACCGCCTTTGAGTGAGCTGATACCGCTCGCCGCAGCCGAACGACCGAGCGCA
GCGAGTCAGTGAGCGAGGAAGCGGAAGAGCGCCCAATACGCAAACCGCCTCTCCCCGCGCGTTGGCCGAT
TCATTAATGCAGCTGGCACGACAGGTTTCCCGACTGGAAAGCGGGCAGTGAGCGCAACGCAATTAATGTG
AGTTAGCTCACTCATTAGGCACCCCAGGCTTTACACTTTATGCTTCCGGCTCGTATGTTGTGTGGAATTG
TGAGCGGATAACAATTTCACACAGGAAACAGCTATGACCATGATTACGCCAAGCGCGCAATTAACCCTCA
CTAAAGGGAACAAAAGCTGGAGCTGCAAGCTTAATGTAGTCTTATGCAATACTCTTGTAGTCTTGCAACA
TGGTAACGATGAGTTAGCAACATGCCTTACAAGGAGAGAAAAAGCACCGTGCATGCCGATTGGTGGAAGT
AAGGTGGTACGATCGTGCCTTATTAGGAAGGCAACAGACGGGTCTGACATGGATTGGACGAACCACTGAA
TTGCCGCATTGCAGAGATATTGTATTTAAGTGCCTAGCTCGATACATAAACGGGTCTCTCTGGTTAGACC
AGATCTGAGCCTGGGAGCTCTCTGGCTAACTAGGGAACCCACTGCTTAAGCCTCAATAAAGCTTGCCTTG
AGTGCTTCAAGTAGTGTGTGCCCGTCTGTTGTGTGACTCTGGTAACTAGAGATCCCTCAGACCCTTTTAG
TCAGTGTGGAAAATCTCTAGCAGTGGCGCCCGAACAGGGACTTGAAAGCGAAAGGGAAACCAGAGGAGCT
CTCTCGACGCAGGACTCGGCTTGCTGAAGCGCGCACGGCAAGAGGCGAGGGGCGGCGACTGGTGAGTACG
CCAAAAATTTTGACTAGCGGAGGCTAGAAGGAGAGAGATGGGTGCGAGAGCGTCAGTATTAAGCGGGGGA
GAATTAGATCGCGATGGGAAAAAATTCGGTTAAGGCCAGGGGGAAAGAAAAAATATAAATTAAAACATAT
AGTATGGGCAAGCAGGGAGCTAGAACGATTCGCAGTTAATCCTGGCCTGTTAGAAACATCAGAAGGCTGT
AGACAAATACTGGGACAGCTACAACCATCCCTTCAGACAGGATCAGAAGAACTTAGATCATTATATAATA
CAGTAGCAACCCTCTATTGTGTGCATCAAAGGATAGAGATAAAAGACACCAAGGAAGCTTTAGACAAGAT
AGAGGAAGAGCAAAACAAAAGTAAGACCACCGCACAGCAAGCGGCCGCTGATCTTCAGACCTGGAGGAGG
AGATATGAGGGACAATTGGAGAAGTGAATTATATAAATATAAAGTAGTAAAAATTGAACCATTAGGAGTA
GCACCCACCAAGGCAAAGAGAAGAGTGGTGCAGAGAGAAAAAAGAGCAGTGGGAATAGGAGCTTTGTTCC
TTGGGTTCTTGGGAGCAGCAGGAAGCACTATGGGCGCAGCGTCAATGACGCTGACGGTACAGGCCAGACA
ATTATTGTCTGGTATAGTGCAGCAGCAGAACAATTTGCTGAGGGCTATTGAGGCGCAACAGCATCTGTTG
CAACTCACAGTCTGGGGCATCAAGCAGCTCCAGGCAAGAATCCTGGCTGTGGAAAGATACCTAAAGGATC
AACAGCTCCTGGGGATTTGGGGTTGCTCTGGAAAACTCATTTGCACCACTGCTGTGCCTTGGAATGCTAG
TTGGAGTAATAAATCTCTGGAACAGATTTGGAATCACACGACCTGGATGGAGTGGGACAGAGAAATTAAC
AATTACACAAGCTTAATACACTCCTTAATTGAAGAATCGCAAAACCAGCAAGAAAAGAATGAACAAGAAT
TATTGGAATTAGATAAATGGGCAAGTTTGTGGAATTGGTTTAACATAACAAATTGGCTGTGGTATATAAA
ATTATTCATAATGATAGTAGGAGGCTTGGTAGGTTTAAGAATAGTTTTTGCTGTACTTTCTATAGTGAAT
AGAGTTAGGCAGGGATATTCACCATTATCGTTTCAGACCCACCTCCCAACCCCGAGGGGACCCAGAGAGG
GCCTATTTCCCATGATTCCTTCATATTTGCATATACGATACAAGGCTGTTAGAGAGATAATTAGAATTAA
TTTGACTGTAAACACAAAGATATTAGTACAAAATACGTGACGTAGAAAGTAATAATTTCTTGGGTAGTTT
GCAGTTTTAAAATTATGTTTTAAAATGGACTATCATATGCTTACCGTAACTTGAAAGTATTTCGATTTCT
TGGCTTTATATATCTTGTGGAAAGGACGAAACACCGGAAGGTGTGGGATTGACTACGTTTTAGAGCTAGA
AATAGCAAGTTAAAATAAGGCTAGTCCGTTATCAACTTGAAAAAGTGGCACCGAGTCGGTGCTTTTTTAA
GCTTGGCGTAACTAGATCTTGAGACAAATGGCAGTATTCATCCACAATTTTAAAAGAAAAGGGGGGATTG
GGGGGTACAGTGCAGGGGAAAGAATAGTAGACATAATAGCAACAGACATACAAACTAAAGAATTACAAAA
ACAAATTACAAAAATTCAAAATTTTCGGGTTTATTACAGGGACAGCAGAGATCCACTTTGGCGCCGGCTC
GAGGGGG
