>Addgene plasmid #75989 | MASTL gRNA (BRDN0001148591) | depositor partial sequence | sequence record 143449 | Target Sequence
GAAGGTGTGGGATTGACTAC
