>Addgene plasmid #75989 | MASTL gRNA (BRDN0001148591) | addgene partial sequence | sequence record 184965 | hU6-F
ACGTGACGTAGAAAGTAATAATTTCTTGGGTAGTTTGCAGTTTTAAAATTATGTTTTAAAATGGACTATC
ATATGCTTACCGTAACTTGAAAGTATTTCGATTTCTTGGCTTTATATATCTTGTGGAAAGGACGAAACAC
CGGAAGGTGTGGGATTGACTACGTTTTAGAGCTAGAAATAGCAAGTTAAAATAAGGCTAGTCCGTTATCA
ACTTGAAAAAGTGGCACCGAGTCGGTGCTTTTTTAAGCTTGGCGTAACTAGATCTTGAGACAAATGGCAG
TATTCATCCACAATTTTAAAAGAAAAGGGGGGATTGGGGGGTACAGTGCAGGGGAAAGAATAGTAGACAT
AATAGCAACAGACATACAAACTAAAGAATTACAAAAACAAATTACAAAAATTCAAAATTTTCGGGTTTAT
TACAGGGACAGCAGAGATCCACTTTGGCGCCGGCTCGAGGGGGCCCGGGTGCAAAGATGGATAAAGTTTT
AAACAGAGAGGAATCTTTGCAGCTAATGGACCTTCTAGGTCTTGAAAGGAGTGGGAATTGGCTCCGGTGC
CCGTCAGTGG
